>Addgene plasmid #185044 | pRAR091-L31p | addgene full sequence | sequence record 363344 | Addgene NGS Result
ATGCCGCAAAAAAGGGAATAAGGGCGACACGGAAATGTTGAATACTCATACTCTTCCTTTTTCAATATTA
TTGAAGCATTTATCAGGGTTATTGTCTCATGAGCGGATACATATTTGAATGTATTTAGAAAAATAAACAA
ATAGGGGTTCCGCGCACATTTCCCCGAAAAGTGCCACCTGACGTCTAAGAAACCATTATTATCATGACAT
TAACCTATAAAAATAGGCGTATCACGAGGCCCTTTCGTCTCGCGCGTTTCGGTGATGACGGTGAAAACCT
CTGACACATGCAGCTCCCGGAGACGGTCACAGCTTGTCTGTAAGCGGATGCCGGGAGCAGACAAGCCCGT
CAGGGCGCGTCAGCGGGTGTTGGCGGGTGTCGGGGCTGGCTTAACTATGCGGCATCAGAGCAGATTGTAC
TGAGAGTGCACCATATGCGGTGTGAAATACCGCACAGATGCGTAAGGAGAAAATACCGCATCAGGCGCCA
TTCGCCATTCAGGCTGCGCAACTGTTGGGAAGGGCGATCGGTGCGGGCCTCTTCGCTATTACGCCAGCTG
GCGAAAGGGGGATGTGCTGCAAGGCGATTAAGTTGGGTAACGCCAGGGTTTTCCCAGTCACGACGTTGTA
AAACGACGGCCAGTAAGATCTCGGCTGAATTCTAAAGATCTCTGACAGCTAGCTCAGTCCTAGGTATAAT
GCTAGCACGTCGACTCTCGAGTGAGATTGTTGACGGTACCGTATTTTGGATCTAGGAGGAAGGATCTATG
AAGCCCAATATCCATCCTGAGTATCGTACTGTGGTGTTCCACGACACCAGTGTTGATGAGTACTTTAAAA
TCGGCTCGACTATCAAAACAGACCGTGAGATTGAGCTGGATGGCGTAACGTATCCATACGTGACAATTGA
TGTCTCTTCTAAATCGCACCCGTTCTATACAGGGAAGCTGAGAACAGTGGCATCAGAAGGAAATGTTGCA
CGATTCACCCAACGTTTTGGTCGTTTTGTTAGCACGAAAAAGGGGGCGTGAGAAGCTTGGGCCCGAACAA
AAACTCATCTCAGAAGAGGATCTGAATAGCGCCGTCGACCATCATCATCATCATCATTGAGTTTAAACGG
TCTCCAGCTTGGCTGTTTTGGCGGATGAGAGAAGATTTTCAGCCTGATACAGATTAAATCAGAACGCAGA
AGCGGTCTGATAAAACAGAATTTGCCTGGCGGCAGTAGCGCGGTGGTCCCACCTGACCCCATGCCGAACT
CAGAAGTGAAACGCCGTAGCGCCGATGGTAGTGTGGGGTCTCCCCATGCGAGAGTAGGGAACTGCCAGGC
ATCAAATAAAACGAAAGGCTCAGTCGAAAGACTGGGCCTTTCGTTTTATCTGTTGTTTGTCGGTGAACTC
TGAAAGGAGGAACTATATCCGGATCGAGATCCTCTAGAGTCGACCTGCAGGCATGCAAGCTTGGCGTAAT
CATGGTCATAGCTGTTTCCTGTGTGAAATTGTTATCCGCTCACAATTCCACACAACATACGAGCCGGAAG
CATAAAGTGTAAAGCCTGGGGTGCCTAATGAGTGAGCTAACTCACATTAATTGCGTTGCGCTCACTGCCC
GCTTTCCAGTCGGGAAACCTGTCGTGCCAGCTGCATTAATGAATCGGCCAACGCGCGGGGAGAGGCGGTT
TGCGTATTGGGCGCTCTTCCGCTTCCTCGCTCACTGACTCGCTGCGCTCGGTCGTTCGGCTGCGGCGAGC
GGTATCAGCTCACTCAAAGGCGGTAATACGGTTATCCACAGAATCAGGGGATAACGCAGGAAAGAACATG
TGAGCAAAAGGCCAGCAAAGGCCAGGAACCGTAAAAAGGCCGCGTTGCTGGCGTTTTTCCATAGGCTCCG
CCCCCCTGACGAGCATCACAAAAATCGACGCTCAAGTCAGAGGTGGCGAAACCCGACAGGACTATAAAGA
TACCAGGCGTTTCCCCCTGGAAGCTCCCTCGTGCGCTCTCCTGTTCCGACCCTGCCGCTTACCGGATACC
TGTCCGCCTTTCTCCCTTCGGGAAGCGTGGCGCTTTCTCATAGCTCACGCTGTAGGTATCTCAGTTCGGT
GTAGGTCGTTCGCTCCAAGCTGGGCTGTGTGCACGAACCCCCCGTTCAGCCCGACCGCTGCGCCTTATCC
GGTAACTATCGTCTTGAGTCCAACCCGGTAAGACACGACTTATCGCCACTGGCAGCAGCCACTGGTAACA
GGATTAGCAGAGCGAGGTATGTAGGCGGTGCTACAGAGTTCTTGAAGTGGTGGCCTAACTACGGCTACAC
TAGAAGAACAGTATTTGGTATCTGCGCTCTGCTGAAGCCAGTTACCTTCGGAAAAAGAGTTGGTAGCTCT
TGATCCGGCAAACAAACCACCGCTGGTAGCGGTGGTTTTTTTGTTTGCAAGCAGCAGATTACGCGCAGAA
AAAAAGGATCTCAAGAAGATCCTTTGATCTTTTCTACGGGGTCTGACGCTCAGTGGAACGAAAACTCACG
TTAAGGGATTTTGGTCATGAGATTATCAAAAAGGATCTTCACCTAGATCCTTTTAAATTAAAAATGAAGT
TTTAAATCAATCTAAAGTATATATGAGTAAACTTGGTCTGACAGTTACCAATGCTTAATCAGTGAGGCAC
CTATCTCAGCGATCTGTCTATTTCGTTCATCCATAGTTGCCTGACTCCCCGTCGTGTAGATAACTACGAT
ACGGGAGGGCTTACCATCTGGCCCCAGTGCTGCAATGATACCGCGAGACCCACGCTCACCGGCTCCAGAT
TTATCAGCAATAAACCAGCCAGCCGGAAGGGCCGAGCGCAGAAGTGGTCCTGCAACTTTATCCGCCTCCA
TCCAGTCTATTAATTGTTGCCGGGAAGCTAGAGTAAGTAGTTCGCCAGTTAATAGTTTGCGCAACGTTGT
TGCCATTGCTACAGGCATCGTGGTGTCACGCTCGTCGTTTGGTATGGCTTCATTCAGCTCCGGTTCCCAA
CGATCAAGGCGAGTTACATGATCCCCCATGTTGTGCAAAAAAGCGGTTAGCTCCTTCGGTCCTCCGATCG
TTGTCAGAAGTAAGTTGGCCGCAGTGTTATCACTCATGGTTATGGCAGCACTGCATAATTCTCTTACTGT
CATGCCATCCGTAAGATGCTTTTCTGTGACTGGTGAGTACTCAACCAAGTCATTCTGAGAATAGTGTATG
CGGCGACCGAGTTGCTCTTGCCCGGCGTCAATACGGGATAATACCGCGCCACATAGCAGAACTTTAAAAG
TGCTCATCATTGGAAAACGTTCTTCGGGGCGAAAACTCTCAAGGATCTTACCGCTGTTGAGATCCAGTTC
GATGTAACCCACTCGTGCACCCAACTGATCTTCAGCATCTTTTACTTTCACCAGCGTTTCTGGGTGAGCA
AAAACAGGAAGGCAAA
Features (pLannotate 1.2.2; 16 found; start..end, strand, type, name):
     50..154     -  promoter       AmpR promoter: bla
    249..284     +  CDS            rop (fragment): Rop protein, which maintains plasmids at low copy number; rop
    386..485     +  misc_feature   bom (fragment): basis of mobility region from pBR322
    491..644     -  CDS            lacZα (fragment): LacZα fragment of β-galactosidase; lacZ fragment
    673..706     +  promoter       J23119 promoter: bacterial promoter (Registry of Standard Biological Parts BBa J23119)
    768..1028    +  CDS            ykgM: RL31B_ECOLI - Also known as rpmE2. Experimental evidence at protein level: Swiss-Prot protein existence level 1. From Escherichia coli (strain K12).
   1090..1107    +  CDS            capTEV™ (fragment): composite tag for in vivo biotinylation, TEV protease cleavage, and 6xHis tagging
   1214..1329    +  ncRNA          5S rRNA: Accession: RF00001 - 5S ribosomal RNA
   1333..1379    +  terminator     rrnB T1 terminator: transcription terminator T1 from the E. coli rrnB gene
   1428..1462    +  misc_feature   MCS (fragment): pUC18/19 multiple cloning site
   1499..1515    -  protein_bind   lac operator: The lac repressor binds to the lac operator to inhibit transcription in E. coli. This inhibition can be relieved by adding lactose or isopropyl-β-D-thiogalactopyranoside (IPTG). lac repressor encoded by lacI
   1523..1553    -  promoter       lac promoter: promoter for the E. coli lac operon
   1568..1589    -  protein_bind   CAP binding site: CAP binding activates transcription in the presence of cAMP. E. coli catabolite activator protein
   1602..1694    -  CDS            lacI (fragment): lac repressor; lacI; The lac repressor binds to the lac operator to inhibit transcription in E. coli. This inhibition can be relieved by adding lactose or isopropyl-β-D-thiogalactopyranoside (IPTG).
   1876..2464    -  rep_origin     ori: high-copy-number ColE1/pMB1/pBR322/pUC origin of replication
   2635..49      -  CDS            AmpR (across the origin): β-lactamase; bla; confers resistance to ampicillin, carbenicillin, and related antibiotics
