[The description below was written by a language model from this plasmid's Addgene catalogue record and pLannotate feature annotations shown in this document.]
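Description:
pRAR091-L31p is a small (about 3.4 kb) high-copy bacterial expression plasmid built on a ColE1-type backbone for use in E. coli. It replicates from the ColE1/pMB1/pUC-family origin and is selected with ampicillin through the bla β-lactamase gene and its native promoter. The annotation also picks up short backbone remnants, including fragments of rop, bom, lacZα and lacI, a partial pUC multiple cloning site, and a lac promoter/operator/CAP site lying on the opposite strand downstream of the insert. These appear to be leftovers of pUC/pBR322-derived vector sequence rather than functional parts of the expression cassette.

The payload is a compact constitutive expression unit for L31p (ykgM, also called rpmE2), the paralog of ribosomal protein L31, cloned from E. coli MG1655 by Gibson assembly. According to the depositor's description, transcription is driven by a SpeI-containing version of the Anderson-series promoter J23108. The automated annotation labels this element J23119, a closely related member of the same synthetic promoter family. The transcript begins with the pHP14 stability hairpin, a 5′ structure intended to protect the mRNA from degradation, followed by a strong ribosome binding site and the L31p coding region. Transcription ends in the rrnB terminator region, annotated here as the 5S rRNA segment plus the T1 terminator. A very short match to a composite tag lies downstream of the coding sequence, but the record does not describe any tag on the protein.

The associated study concerns Zur- and zinc-dependent control of L31 expression, in which L31p acts as a repressor. The plasmid would fit that work as a source of constitutively supplied L31p in E. coli.
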