Addgene plasmid #185044: pRAR091-L31p
Purpose: J23108(spel), pHP14 stability hairpin, strong RBS, L31p coding region, trrnB
Depositing lab: Julius Lucks. Depositing organization: Northwestern University. Publication: Zur and zinc increase expression of E. coli ribosomal protein L31 through RNA-mediated repression of the repressor L31p. Rasmussen RA, Wang S, Camarillo JM, Sosnowski V, Cho BK, Goo YA, Lucks JB, O'Halloran TV. Nucleic Acids Res. 2022 Dec 9;50(22):12739-12753. doi: 10.1093/nar/gkac1086. PubMed 36533433.
Backbone
  Vector backbone: ColE1
  Vector type: Bacterial Expression
Growth in bacteria
  Bacterial resistance: Ampicillin, 100 μg/mL
  Growth temperature: 37°C
  Growth strain: DH5alpha
  Copy number: High Copy
Gene/Insert
  Gene/Insert name: L31p (alt name: ykgM)
  Species: E. coli MG1655
  Cloning method: Gibson Cloning
Terms and licenses: Academic/Nonprofit Terms; Industry Terms: Not Available to Industry
How to cite: pRAR091-L31p was a gift from Julius Lucks (Addgene plasmid # 185044 ; http://n2t.net/addgene:185044 ; RRID:Addgene_185044)
